>Addgene plasmid #12523 | pBabe puro Myr HA PIK3CA | depositor full sequence | sequence record 7341 | Author sequence
CTGCAGCCTGAATATGGGCCAAACAGGATATCTGTGGTAAGCAGTTCCTGCCCCGGCTCAGGGCCAAGAA
CAGATGGAACAGCTGAATATGGGCCAAACAGGATATCTGTGGTAAGCAGTTCCTGCCCCGGCTCAGGGCC
AAGAACAGATGGTCCCCAGATGCGGTCCAGCCCTCAGCAGTTTCTAGAGAACCATCAGATGTTTCCAGGG
TGCCCCAAGGACCTGAAATGACCCTGTGCCTTATTTGAACTAACCAATCAGTTCGCTTCTCGCTTCTGTT
CGCGCGCTTCTGCTCCCCGAGCTCAATAAAAGAGCCCACAACCCCTCACTCGGGGCGCCAGTCCTCCGAT
TGACTGAGTCGCCCGGGTACCCGTGTATCCAATAAACCCTCTTGCAGTTGCATCCGACTTGTGGTCTCGC
TGTTCCTTGGGAGGGTCTCCTCTGAGTGATTGACTACCCGTCAGCGGGGGTCTTTCATTTGGGGGCTCGT
CCGGGATCGGGAGACCCCTGCCCAGGGACCACCGACCCACCACCGGGAGGTAAGCTGGCCAGCAACTTAT
CTGTGTCTGTCCGATTGTCTAGTGTCTATGACTGATTTTATGCGCCTGCGTCGGTACTAGTTAGCTAACT
AGCTCTGTATCTGGCGGACCCGTGGTGGAACTGACGAGTTCTGAACACCCGGCCGCAACCCTGGGAGACG
TCCCAGGGACTTTGGGGGCCGTTTTTGTGGCCCGACCTGAGGAAGGGAGTCGATGTGGAATCCGACCCCG
TCAGGATATGTGGTTCTGGTAGGAGACGAGAACCTAAAACAGTTCCCGCCTCCGTCTGAATTTTTGCTTT
CGGTTTGGAACCGAAGCCGCGCGTCTTGTCTGCTGCAGCATCGTTCTGTGTTGTCTCTGTCTGACTGTGT
TTCTGTATTTGTCTGAAAATTAGGGCCAGACTGTTACCACTCCCTTAAGTTTGACCTTAGATCACTGGAA
AGATGTCGAGCGGCTCGCTCACAACCAGTCGGTAGATGTCAAGAAGAGACGTTGGGTTACCTTCTGCTCT
GCAGAATGGCCAACCTTTAACGTCGGATGGCCGCGAGACGGCACCTTTAACCGAGACCTCATCACCCAGG
TTAAGATCAAGGTCTTTTCACCTGGCCCGCATGGACACCCAGACCAGGTCCCCTACATCGTGACCTGGGA
AGCCTTGGCTTTTGACCCCCCTCCCTGGGTCAAGCCCTTTGTACACCCTAAGCCTCCGCCTCCTCTTCTT
CCATCCGCGCCGTCTCTCCCCCTTGAACCTCCTCTTTCGACCCCGCCTCAATCCTCCCTTTATCCAGCCC
TCACTCCTTCTCTAGGCGCCGGCCGGATCTACCATGGGGTCTTCAAAATCTAAACCAAAGGACCCCAGCC
AGCGCCGGCGCAGGATCCGAGGTTACCCATACGACGTGCCAGATTACGCCAGATCCCAGTGTGGTGGTAC
GTACCCTCCAAGACCATCATCAGGTGAACTGTGGGGCATCCACTTGATGCCCCCAAGAATCCTAGTAGAA
TGTTTACTACCAAATGGAATGATAGTGACTTTAGAATGCCTCCGTGAGGCTACATTAATAACCATAAAGC
ATGAACTATTTAAAGAAGCAAGAAAATACCCCCTCCATCAACTTCTTCAAGATGAATCTTCTTACATTTT
CGTAAGTGTTACTCAAGAAGCAGAAAGGGAAGAATTTTTTGATGAAACAAGACGACTTTGTGACCTTCGG
CTTTTTCAACCCTTTTTAAAAGTAATTGAACCAGTAGGCAACCGTGAAGAAAAGATCCTCAATCGAGAAA
TTGGTTTTGCTATCGGCATGCCAGTGTGTGAATTTGATATGGTTAAAGATCCAGAAGTACAGGACTTCCG
AAGAAATGTTCTGAACGTTTGTAAAGAAGCTGTGGATCTTAGGGACCTCAATTCACCTCATAGTAGAGCA
ATGTATGTCTATCCTCCAAATGTAGAATCTTCACCAGAATTGCCAAAGCACATATATAATAAATTAGATA
AAGGGCAAATAATAGTGGTGATCTGGGTAATAGTTTCTCCAAATAATGACAAGCAGAAGTATACTCTGAA
AATCAACCATGACTGTGTACCAGAACAAGTAATTGCTGAAGCAATCAGGAAAAAAACTCGAAGTATGTTG
CTATCCTCTGAACAACTAAAACTCTGTGTTTTAGAATATCAGGGCAAGTATATTTTAAAAGTGTGTGGAT
GTGATGAATACTTCCTAGAAAAATATCCTCTGAGTCAGTATAAGTATATAAGAAGCTGTATAATGCTTGG
GAGGATGCCCAATTTGATGTTGATGGCTAAAGAAAGCCTTTATTCTCAACTGCCAATGGACTGTTTTACA
ATGCCATCTTATTCCAGACGCATTTCCACAGCTACACCATATATGAATGGAGAAACATCTACAAAATCCC
TTTGGGTTATAAATAGTGCACTCAGAATAAAAATTCTTTGTGCAACCTACGTGAATGTAAATATTCGAGA
CATTGATAAGATCTATGTTCGAACAGGTATCTACCATGGAGGAGAACCCTTATGTGACAATGTGAACACT
CAAAGAGTACCTTGTTCCAATCCCAGGTGGAATGAATGGCTGAATTATGATATATACATTCCTGATCTTC
CTCGTGCTGCTCGACTTTGCCTTTCCATTTGCTCTGTTAAAGGCCGAAAGGGTGCTAAAGAGGAACACTG
TCCATTGGCATGGGGAAATATAAACTTGTTTGATTACACAGACACTCTAGTATCTGGAAAAATGGCTTTG
AATCTTTGGCCAGTACCTCATGGATTAGAAGATTTGCTGAACCCTATTGGTGTTACTGGATCAAATCCAA
ATAAAGAAACTCCATGCTTAGAGTTGGAGTTTGACTGGTTCAGCAGTGTGGTAAAGTTCCCAGATATGTC
AGTGATTGAAGAGCATGCCAATTGGTCTGTATCCCGAGAAGCAGGATTTAGCTATTCCCACGCAGGACTG
AGTAACAGACTAGCTAGAGACAATGAATTAAGGGAAAATGACAAAGAACAGCTCAAAGCAATTTCTACAC
GAGATCCTCTCTCTGAAATCACTGAGCAGGAGAAAGATTTTCTATGGAGTCACAGACACTATTGTGTAAC
TATCCCCGAAATTCTACCCAAATTGCTTCTGTCTGTTAAATGGAATTCTAGAGATGAAGTAGCCCAGATG
TATTGCTTGGTAAAAGATTGGCCTCCAATCAAACCTGAACAGGCTATGGAACTTCTGGACTGTAATTACC
CAGATCCTATGGTTCGAGGTTTTGCTGTTCGGTGCTTGGAAAAATATTTAACAGATGACAAACTTTCTCA
GTATTTAATTCAGCTAGTACAGGTCCTAAAATATGAACAATATTTGGATAACTTGCTTGTGAGATTTTTA
CTGAAGAAAGCATTGACTAATCAAAGGATTGGGCACTTTTTCTTTTGGCATTTAAAATCTGAGATGCACA
ATAAAACAGTTAGCCAGAGGTTTGGCCTGCTTTTGGAGTCCTATTGTCGTGCATGTGGGATGTATTTGAA
GCACCTGAATAGGCAAGTCGAGGCAATGGAAAAGCTCATTAACTTAACTGACATTCTCAAACAGGAGAAG
AAGGATGAAACACAAAAGGTACAGATGAAGTTTTTAGTTGAGCAAATGAGGCGACCAGATTTCATGGATG
CTCTACAGGGCTTTCTGTCTCCTCTAAACCCTGCTCATCAACTAGGAAACCTCAGGCTTGAAGAGTGTCG
AATTATGTCCTCTGCAAAAAGGCCACTGTGGTTGAATTGGGAGAACCCAGACATCATGTCAGAGTTACTG
TTTCAGAACAATGAGATCATCTTTAAAAATGGGGATGATTTACGGCAAGATATGCTAACACTTCAAATTA
TTCGTATTATGGAAAATATCTGGCAAAATCAAGGTCTTGATCTTCGAATGTTACCTTATGGTTGTCTGTC
AATCGGTGACTGTGTGGGACTTATTGAGGTGGTGCGAAATTCTCACACTATTATGCAAATTCAGTGCAAA
GGCGGCTTGAAAGGTGCACTGCAGTTCAACAGCCACACACTACATCAGTGGCTCAAAGACAAGAACAAAG
GAGAAATATATGATGCAGCCATTGACCTGTTTACACGTTCATGTGCTGGATACTGTGTAGCTACCTTCAT
TTTGGGAATTGGAGATCGTCACAATAGTAACATCATGGTGAAAGACGATGGACAACTGTTTCATATAGAT
TTTGGACACTTTTTGGATCACAAGAAGAAAAAATTTGGTTATAAACGAGAACGTGTGCCATTTGTTTTGA
CACAGGATTTCTTAATAGTGATTAGTAAAGGAGCCCAAGAATGCACAAAGACAAGAGAATTTGAGAGGTT
TCAGGAGATGTGTTACAAGGCTTATCTAGCTATTCGACAGCATGCCAATCTCTTCATAAATCTTTTCTCA
ATGATGCTTGGCTCTGGAATGCCAGAACTACAATCTTTTGATGACATTGCATACATTCGAAAGACCCTAG
CCTTAGATAAAACTGAGCAAGAGGCTTTGGAGTATTTCATGAAACAAATGAATGATGCACATCATGGTGG
CTGGACAACAAAAATGGATTGGATCTTCCACACAATTAAACAGCATGCATTGAACTGAGTCGACCCTGTG
GAATGTGTGTCAGTTAGGGTGTGGAAAGTCCCCAGGCTCCCCAGCAGGCAGAAGTATGCAAAGCATGCAT
CTCAATTAGTCAGCAACCAGGTGTGGAAAGTCCCCAGGCTCCCCAGCAGGCAGAAGTATGCAAAGCATGC
ATCTCAATTAGTCAGCAACCATAGTCCCGCCCCTAACTCCGCCCATCCCGCCCCTAACTCCGCCCAGTTC
CGCCCATTCTCCGCCCCATGGCTGACTAATTTTTTTTATTTATGCAGAGGCCGAGGCCGCCTCGGCCTCT
GAGCTATTCCAGAAGTAGTGAGGAGGCTTTTTTGGAGGCCTAGGCTTTTGCAAAAAGCTTACCATGACCG
AGTACAAGCCCACGGTGCGCCTCGCCACCCGCGACGACGTCCCCAGGGCCGTACGCACCCTCGCCGCCGC
GTTCGCCGACTACCCCGCCACGCGCCACACCGTCGATCCGGACCGCCACATCGAGCGGGTCACCGAGCTG
CAAGAACTCTTCCTCACGCGCGTCGGGCTCGACATCGGCAAGGTGTGGGTCGCGGACGACGGCGCCGCGG
TGGCGGTCTGGACCACGCCGGAGAGCGTCGAAGCGGGGGCGGTGTTCGCCGAGATCGGCCCGCGCATGGC
CGAGTTGAGCGGTTCCCGGCTGGCCGCGCAGCAACAGATGGAAGGCCTCCTGGCGCCGCACCGGCCCAAG
GAGCCCGCGTGGTTCCTGGCCACCGTCGGCGTCTCGCCCGACCACCAGGGCAAGGGTCTGGGCAGCGCCG
TCGTGCTCCCCGGAGTGGAGGCGGCCGAGCGCGCCGGGGTGCCCGCCTTCCTGGAGACCTCCGCGCCCCG
CAACCTCCCCTTCTACGAGCGGCTCGGCTTCACCGTCACCGCCGACGTCGAGTGCCCGAAGGACCGCGCG
ACCTGGTGCATGACCCGCAAGCCCGGTGCCTGACGCCCGCCCCACGACCCGCAGCGCCCGACCGAAAGGA
GCGCACGACCCCATGCATCGATAAAATAAAAGATTTTATTTAGTCTCCAGAAAAAGGGGGGAATGAAAGA
CCCCACCTGTAGGTTTGGCAAGCTAGCTTAAGTAACGCCATTTTGCAAGGCATGGAAAAATACATAACTG
AGAATAGAGAAGTTCAGATCAAGGTCAGGAACAGATGGAACAGCTGAATATGGGCCAAACAGGATATCTG
TGGTAAGCAGTTCCTGCCCCGGCTCAGGGCCAAGAACAGATGGAACAGCTGAATATGGGCCAAACAGGAT
ATCTGTGGTAAGCAGTTCCTGCCCCGGCTCAGGGCCAAGAACAGATGGTCCCCAGATGCGGTCCAGCCCT
CAGCAGTTTCTAGAGAACCATCAGATGTTTCCAGGGTGCCCCAAGGACCTGAAATGACCCTGTGCCTTAT
TTGAACTAACCAATCAGTTCGCTTCTCGCTTCTGTTCGCGCGCTTCTGCTCCCCGAGCTCAATAAAAGAG
CCCACAACCCCTCACTCGGGGCGCCAGTCCTCCGATTGACTGAGTCGCCCGGGTACCCGTGTATCCAATA
AACCCTCTTGCAGTTGCATCCGACTTGTGGTCTCGCTGTTCCTTGGGAGGGTCTCCTCTGAGTGATTGAC
TACCCGTCAGCGGGGGTCTTTCATTTCCGACTTGTGGTCTCGCTGCCTTGGGAGGGTCTCCTCTGAGTGA
TTGACTACCCGTCAGCGGGGGTCTTCACATGCAGCATGTATCAAAATTAATTTGGTTTTTTTTCTTAAGT
ATTTACATTAAATGGCCATAGTTGCATTAATGAATCGGCCAACGCGCGGGGAGAGGCGGTTTGCGTATTG
GCGCTCTTCCGCTTCCTCGCTCACTGACTCGCTGCGCTCGGTCGTTCGGCTGCGGCGAGCGGTATCAGCT
CACTCAAAGGCGGTAATACGGTTATCCACAGAATCAGGGGATAACGCAGGAAAGAACATGTGAGCAAAAG
GCCAGCAAAAGGCCAGGAACCGTAAAAAGGCCGCGTTGCTGGCGTTTTTCCATAGGCTCCGCCCCCCTGA
CGAGCATCACAAAAATCGACGCTCAAGTCAGAGGTGGCGAAACCCGACAGGACTATAAAGATACCAGGCG
TTTCCCCCTGGAAGCTCCCTCGTGCGCTCTCCTGTTCCGACCCTGCCGCTTACCGGATACCTGTCCGCCT
TTCTCCCTTCGGGAAGCGTGGCGCTTTCTCATAGCTCACGCTGTAGGTATCTCAGTTCGGTGTAGGTCGT
TCGCTCCAAGCTGGGCTGTGTGCACGAACCCCCCGTTCAGCCCGACCGCTGCGCCTTATCCGGTAACTAT
CGTCTTGAGTCCAACCCGGTAAGACACGACTTATCGCCACTGGCAGCAGCCACTGGTAACAGGATTAGCA
GAGCGAGGTATGTAGGCGGTGCTACAGAGTTCTTGAAGTGGTGGCCTAACTACGGCTACACTAGAAGGAC
AGTATTTGGTATCTGCGCTCTGCTGAAGCCAGTTACCTTCGGAAAAAGAGTTGGTAGCTCTTGATCCGGC
AAACAAACCACCGCTGGTAGCGGTGGTTTTTTTGTTTGCAAGCAGCAGATTACGCGCAGAAAAAAAGGAT
CTCAAGAAGATCCTTTGATCTTTTCTACGGGGTCTGACGCTCAGTGGAACGAAAACTCACGTTAAGGGAT
TTTGGTCATGAGATTATCAAAAAGGATCTTCACCTAGATCCTTTTAAATTAAAAATGAAGTTTGCGGCCG
CAAATCAATCTAAAGTATATATGAGTAAACTTGGTCTGACAGTTACCAATGCTTAATCAGTGAGGCACCT
ATCTCAGCGATCTGTCTATTTCGTTCATCCATAGTTGCCTGACTCCCCGTCGTGTAGATAACTACGATAC
GGGAGGGCTTACCATCTGGCCCCAGTGCTGCAATGATACCGCGAGACCCACGCTCACCGGCTCCAGATTT
ATCAGCAATAAACCAGCCAGCCGGAAGGGCCGAGCGCAGAAGTGGTCCTGCAACTTTATCCGCCTCCATC
CAGTCTATTAATTGTTGCCGGGAAGCTAGAGTAAGTAGTTCGCCAGTTAATAGTTTGCGCAACGTTGTTG
CCATTGCTACAGGCATCGTGGTGTCACGCTCGTCGTTTGGTATGGCTTCATTCAGCTCCGGTTCCCAACG
ATCAAGGCGAGTTACATGATCCCCCATGTTGTGCAAAAAAGCGGTTAGCTCCTTCGGTCCTCCGATCGTT
GTCAGAAGTAAGTTGGCCGCAGTGTTATCACTCATGGTTATGGCAGCACTGCATAATTCTCTTACTGTCA
TGCCATCCGTAAGATGCTTTTCTGTGACTGGTGAGTACTCAACCAAGTCATTCTGAGAATAGTGTATGCG
GCGACCGAGTTGCTCTTGCCCGGCGTCAACACGGGATAATACCGCGCCACATAGCAGAACTTTAAAAGTG
CTCATCATTGGAAAACGTTCTTCGGGGCGAAAACTCTCAAGGATCTTACCGCTGTTGAGATCCAGTTCGA
TGTAACCCACTCGTGCACCCAACTGATCTTCAGCATCTTTTACTTTCACCAGCGTTTCTGGGTGAGCAAA
AACAGGAAGGCAAAATGCCGCAAAAAAGGGAATAAGGGCGACACGGAAATGTTGAATACTCATACTCTTC
CTTTTTCAATATTATTGAAGCATTTATCAGGGTTATTGTCTCATGAGCGGATACATATTTGAATGTATTT
AGAAAAATAAACAAATAGGGGTTCCGCGCACATTTCCCCGAAAAGTGCCAC
Features (pLannotate 1.2.2; 14 found; start..end, strand, type, name):
      8..477     +  LTR            LTR: long terminal repeat from Moloney murine leukemia virus
    601..875     +  misc_feature   MESV Ψ (fragment): packaging signal of murine embryonic stem cell virus
    934..1350    +  CDS            gag (truncated): truncated Moloney murine leukemia virus (MMLV) gag gene lacking the start codon
   1388..1405    +  CDS            myr (fragment): N-myristoylation signal from Src kinase (Pellman et al., 1985; Kaplan et al., 1988)
   1424..1449    +  CDS            HA (fragment): HA (human influenza hemagglutinin) epitope tag
   1475..4675    +  CDS            PIK3CA: PK3CA_HUMAN - Experimental evidence at protein level: Swiss-Prot protein existence level 1. Phosphoinositide-3-kinase (PI3K) phosphorylates phosphatidylinositol (PI) and its phosphorylated derivatives at position 3 of the inositol ring to produce 3-phosphoinositides (PubMed:15135396, PubMed:23936502, PubMed:28676499). Uses ATP and PtdIns(4,5)P2 (phosphatidylinositol 4,5-bisphosphate) to generate phosphatidylinositol 3,4,5-trisphosphate (PIP3) (PubMed:15135396, PubMed:28676499). PIP3 plays a key role by recruiting PH domain- containing proteins to the membrane, including AKT1 and PDPK1, activat
   4695..5024    +  promoter       SV40 promoter: SV40 enhancer and early promoter
   5034..5633    +  CDS            PuroR: puromycin N-acetyltransferase; pac from Streptomyces; confers resistance to puromycin
   5732..6325    +  LTR            LTR: long terminal repeat from Moloney murine leukemia virus
   6334..6380    +  LTR            5' LTR (truncated) (fragment): truncated long terminal repeat from Moloney murine sarcoma virus
   6463..6511    -  CDS            lacI (fragment): lac repressor; lacI; The lac repressor binds to the lac operator to inhibit transcription in E. coli. This inhibition can be relieved by adding lactose or isopropyl-β-D-thiogalactopyranoside (IPTG).
   6697..7285    -  rep_origin     ori: high-copy-number ColE1/pMB1/pBR322/pUC origin of replication
   7463..8323    -  CDS            AmpR: β-lactamase; bla; confers resistance to ampicillin, carbenicillin, and related antibiotics
   8324..8428    -  promoter       AmpR promoter: bla
