[The description below was written by a language model from this plasmid's Addgene catalogue record and pLannotate feature annotations shown in this document.]
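Description:
pBabe puro Myr HA PIK3CA is a Moloney murine leukemia virus-based retroviral expression vector built on the pBabe puro backbone, carrying a constitutively active form of human PIK3CA, the p110α catalytic subunit of phosphoinositide 3-kinase. In bacteria the roughly 8.5 kb plasmid is maintained at high copy through a ColE1/pUC-type origin and selected with ampicillin via the β-lactamase gene and its native promoter.

The proviral region is flanked by MMLV long terminal repeats. Downstream of the 5′ LTR lie a packaging signal and a truncated gag segment lacking its start codon, which together promote efficient encapsidation of the vector RNA when the plasmid is introduced into a packaging cell line that supplies the viral proteins in trans. No separate internal promoter is annotated upstream of the insert, consistent with the usual pBabe arrangement in which the 5′ LTR drives its transcription. The open reading frame begins with the N-myristoylation signal of c-Src, followed in frame by an HA epitope tag and then the PIK3CA coding sequence. Myristoylation tethers p110α to the membrane, placing it near its lipid substrates and making signaling independent of upstream activation; the HA tag allows detection of the exogenous protein. The record also notes an I143V substitution in the insert. Downstream, an SV40 enhancer/early promoter drives puromycin N-acetyltransferase, so stably transduced mammalian cells can be selected with puromycin.

The construct is suited to producing retrovirus for stable expression of activated PI3K in mammalian cells. The associated study examined the oncogenic properties of p110α and p110β alleles in human mammary epithelial cells.
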