Addgene plasmid #12523: pBabe puro Myr HA PIK3CA
Depositing lab: Jean Zhao. Depositing organization: Dana-Farber Cancer Institute. Publication: The oncogenic properties of mutant p110alpha and p110beta phosphatidylinositol 3-kinases in human mammary epithelial cells. Zhao JJ, Liu Z, Wang L, Shin E, Loda MF, Roberts TM. Proc Natl Acad Sci U S A. 2005 Dec 20. 102(51):18443-8. 10.1073/pnas.0508988102 PubMed 16339315.
Backbone
  Vector backbone: pBabe puro
  Backbone manufacturer: Available at Addgene (plasmid #1764)
  Backbone size w/o insert (bp): 5150
  Vector type: Mammalian Expression, Retroviral
  Selectable markers: Puromycin
Growth in bacteria
  Bacterial resistance: Ampicillin, 100 μg/mL
  Growth temperature: 37°C
  Growth strain: DH5alpha
  Copy number: High Copy
Gene/Insert
  Gene/Insert name: PIK3CA Myr (alt names: phosphoinositide 3-kinase; PI3K; p110 alpha)
  Species: H. sapiens (human)
  Insert size (bp): 3300
  Mutation: Myristoylation. Constitutively active allele; I143V
  Entrez Gene: PIK3CA (a.k.a. CCM4, CLAPO, CLOVE, CWS5, HMH, MCAP, MCM, MCMTC, PI3K, PI3K-alpha, p110-alpha)
  Tag / fusion protein: Myr (N terminal on insert); HA (N terminal on insert)
  Cloning method: Restriction Enzyme; 3′ cloning site SalI (not destroyed)
  Sequencing primers: 5′ pBABE 5'; 3′ pBABE-3
Terms and licenses: Academic/Nonprofit Terms; Industry Terms: Not Available to Industry
Depositor comments: To make an amino-terminal myristoylated allele of p110, a coding sequence for the myristoylation domain of c-Src was fused in-frame with a HA-tagged PIK3CA.
How to cite: pBabe puro Myr HA PIK3CA was a gift from Jean Zhao (Addgene plasmid # 12523 ; http://n2t.net/addgene:12523 ; RRID:Addgene_12523)
