>Addgene plasmid #12523 | pBabe puro Myr HA PIK3CA | addgene partial sequence | sequence record 132877 | pBABE5 5'-CTTTATCCAGCCCTCAC-3'
AAATCTAAACCAAAGGACCCCAGCCAGCGCCGGCGCAGGATCCGAGGTTACCCATACGACGTGCCAGATT
ACGCCAGATCCCAGTGTGGTGGTACGTACCCTCCAAGACCATCATCAGGTGAACTGTGGGGCATCCACTT
GATGCCCCCAAGAATCCTAGTAGAATGTTTACTACCAAATGGAATGATAGTGACTTTAGAATGCCTCCGT
GAGGCTACATTAATAACCATAAAGCATGAACTATTTAAAGAAGCAAGAAAATACCCCCTCCATCAACTTC
TTCAAGATGAATCTTCTTACATTTTCGTAAGTGTTACTCAAGAAGCAGAAAGGGAAGAATTTTTTGATGA
AACAAGACGACTTTGTGACCTTCGGCTTTTTCAACCCTTTTTAAAAGTAATTGAACCAGTAGGCAACCGT
GAAGAAAAGATCCTCAATCGAGAAATTGGTTTTGCTATCGGCATGCCAGTGTGTGAATTTGATATGGTTA
AAGATCCAGAAGTACAGGACTTCCGAAGAAATGTTCTGAACGTTTGTAAAGAAGCTGTGGATCTTAGGGA
CCTCAATTCACCTCATAGTAGAGCAATGTATGTCTATCCTCCAAATGTAGAATCTTCACCAGAATTGCCA
AAGCACATATATAATAAATTAGATAAAGGGCAAATAATAGTGGTGATCTGGGTAATAGTTTCTCCAAATA
ATGACAAGCAGAAGTATACTCTGAAAATCAACCATGACTGTGTACCAGAACAAGTAATTGCTGAAGCAAT
CAGGAAAAAAACTCGAAGTATGTTGCTATCCTCTGAACAACTAAAACTCTGTGTTTTAGAATATCAGGGC
AAGTATATTTTAAAAGTGTGTGGATGTGATGAATACTTCCTAGAAAAATATCCTCTGAGTCAGTATAAGT
ATATAAGAAGCTGTATAATGCTTGGGAGGATGCCCAATTTGATGTTGATGGCTAAAGAAAGCCTTT
