>Addgene plasmid #12523 | pBabe puro Myr HA PIK3CA | addgene partial sequence | sequence record 132878 | pBABE3 5'-ACCCTAACTGACACACATTCC-3'
ATTGTGTGGAAGATCCAATCCATTTTTGTTGTCCAGCCACCATGATGTGCATCATTCATTTGTTTCATGA
AATACTCCAAAGCCTCTTGCTCAGTTTTATCTAAGGCTAGGGTCTTTCGAATGTATGCAATGTCATCAAA
AGATTGTAGTTCTGGCATTCCAGAGCCAAGCATCATTGAGAAAAGATTTATGAAGAGATTGGCATGCTGT
CGAATAGCTAGATAAGCCTTGTAACACATCTCCTGAAACCTCTCAAATTCTCTTGTCTTTGTGCATTCTT
GGGCTCCTTTACTAATCACTATTAAGAAATCCTGTGTCAAAACAAATGGCACACGTTCTCGTTTATAACC
AAATTTTTTCTTCTTGTGATCCAAAAAGTGTCCAAAATCTATATGAAACAGTTGTCCATCGTCTTTCACC
ATGATGTTACTATTGTGACGATCTCCAATTCCCAAAATGAAGGTAGCTACACAGTATCCAGCACATGAAC
GTGTAAACAGGTCAATGGCTGCATCATATATTTCTCCTTTGTTCTTGTCTTTGAGCCACTGATGTAGTGT
GTGGCTGTTGAACTGCAGTGCACCTTTCAAGCCGCCTTTGCACTGAATTTGCATAATAGTGTGAGAATTT
CGCACCACCTCAATAAGTCCCACACAGTCACCGATTGACAGACAACCATAAGGTAACATTCGAAGATCAA
GACCTTGATTTTGCCAGATATTTTCCATAATACGAATAATTTGAAGTGTTAGCATATCTTGCCGTAAATC
ATCCCCATTTTTAAAGATGATCTCATTGTTCTGAAACAGTAACTCTGACATGATGTCTGGGTTCTCCCAA
TTCAACCACAGTGGCCTTTTTGCAGAGGACATAATTCGACACTCTTCAAGCCTGAGGTTTCCTAGTTGAT
GAGCAGGGTTTAGAGGAGACAGAAAGCCCTGTAGAGCATCCATGAAATCTGGTCGCCTCATTTGCTCAAC
TAAAAACTTCATCTGTACCTTT
